Features (pLannotate 1.2.2; 17 found; start..end, strand, type, name):
     61..364     +  enhancer       CMV enhancer: human cytomegalovirus immediate early enhancer
    365..568     +  promoter       CMV promoter: human cytomegalovirus (CMV) immediate early promoter
    564..597     +  LTR            5' LTR (truncated) (fragment): truncated 5' long terminal repeat (LTR) from HIV-1
    613..631     +  promoter       T7 promoter: promoter for bacteriophage T7 RNA polymerase
    665..1381    +  CDS            EGFP: EGFP is a basic (constitutively fluorescent) green fluorescent protein published in 1996, derived from Aequorea victoria. It is reported to be a rapidly-maturing weak dimer with moderate acid sensitivity.
   1362..5024    +  CDS            TNRC6A (fragment): TNR6A_HUMAN - Also known as CAGH26, KIAA1460, TNRC6. Experimental evidence at protein level: Swiss-Prot protein existence level 1. Plays a role in RNA-mediated gene silencing by both micro- RNAs (miRNAs) and short interfering RNAs (siRNAs). Required for miRNA- dependent repression of translation and for siRNA-dependent endonucleolytic cleavage of complementary mRNAs by argonaute family proteins. As a scaffolding protein, associates with argonaute proteins bound to partially complementary mRNAs, and can simultaneously recruit CCR4-NOT and PAN deadenylase complexes. From Homo sapiens (Human).
   5028..5059    +  misc_feature   MCS (fragment): multiple cloning site
   5076..5160    +  CDS            large T antigen (fragment): large T antigen from SV40 (simian virus 40)
   5183..5304    +  polyA_signal   SV40 poly(A) signal: SV40 polyadenylation signal
   5338..5766    -  rep_origin     f1 ori (sequence partly withheld): f1 bacteriophage origin of replication; arrow indicates direction of (+) strand synthesis
   5793..5897    +  promoter       AmpR promoter: bla
   5899..6256    +  promoter       SV40 promoter: SV40 enhancer and early promoter
   6291..7085    +  CDS            NeoR/KanR: aminoglycoside phosphotransferase from Tn5; aph(3')-II (or nptII); confers resistance to neomycin, kanamycin, and G418 (Geneticin®)
   7106..7258    +  CDS            ble (fragment): BLE_KLEPN - Experimental evidence at protein level: Swiss-Prot protein existence level 1. Binding protein with a strong affinity to the bleomycin family of antibiotics. Binds to CL990; an antimitotic-antibiotic compound. From Klebsiella pneumoniae.
   7317..7364    +  polyA_signal   HSV TK poly(A) signal: herpes simplex virus thymidine kinase polyadenylation signal (Cole and Stacy, 1985)
   7455..7471    -  polyA_signal   bGH poly(A) signal (fragment): bovine growth hormone polyadenylation signal
   7693..8281    +  rep_origin     ori: high-copy-number ColE1/pMB1/pBR322/pUC origin of replication
>Addgene plasmid | pT7-EGFP-C1-HsTNRC6A_1-1208_M | analyzer sequence | sequence record 289390
TAGTTATTAATAGTAATCAATTACGGGGTCATTAGTTCATAGCCCATATATGGAGTTCCGCGTTACATAA
CTTACGGTAAATGGCCCGCCTGGCTGACCGCCCAACGACCCCCGCCCATTGACGTCAATAATGACGTATG
TTCCCATAGTAACGCCAATAGGGACTTTCCATTGACGTCAATGGGTGGAGTATTTACGGTAAACTGCCCA
CTTGGCAGTACATCAAGTGTATCATATGCCAAGTACGCCCCCTATTGACGTCAATGACGGTAAATGGCCC
GCCTGGCATTATGCCCAGTACATGACCTTATGGGACTTTCCTACTTGGCAGTACATCTACGTATTAGTCA
TCGCTATTACCATGGTGATGCGGTTTTGGCAGTACATCAATGGGCGTGGATAGCGGTTTGACTCACGGGG
ATTTCCAAGTCTCCACCCCATTGACGTCAATGGGAGTTTGTTTTGGCACCAAAATCAACGGGACTTTCCA
AAATGTCGTAACAACTCCGCCCCATTGACGCAAATGGGCGGTAGGCGTGTACGGTGGGAGGTCTATATAA
GCAGAGCTCTCTGGCTAACTAGAGAACCCACTGCTTACTGGCTTATCGAAATTAATACGACTCACTATAG
GGAGACCCAAGCTCTAGCGCTACCGGTCGCCACCATGGTGAGCAAGGGCGAGGAGCTGTTCACCGGGGTG
GTGCCCATCCTGGTCGAGCTGGACGGCGACGTAAACGGCCACAAGTTCAGCGTGTCCGGCGAGGGCGAGG
GCGATGCCACCTACGGCAAGCTGACCCTGAAGTTCATCTGCACCACCGGCAAGCTGCCCGTGCCCTGGCC
CACCCTCGTGACCACCCTGACCTACGGCGTGCAGTGCTTCAGCCGCTACCCCGACCACATGAAGCAGCAC
GACTTCTTCAAGTCCGCCATGCCCGAAGGCTACGTCCAGGAGCGCACCATCTTCTTCAAGGACGACGGCA
ACTACAAGACCCGCGCCGAGGTGAAGTTCGAGGGCGACACCCTGGTGAACCGCATCGAGCTGAAGGGCAT
CGACTTCAAGGAGGACGGCAACATCCTGGGGCACAAGCTGGAGTACAACTACAACAGCCACAACGTCTAT
ATCATGGCCGACAAGCAGAAGAACGGCATCAAGGTGAACTTCAAGATCCGCCACAACATCGAGGACGGCA
GCGTGCAGCTCGCCGACCACTACCAGCAGAACACCCCCATCGGCGACGGCCCCGTGCTGCTGCCCGACAA
CCACTACCTGAGCACCCAGTCCGCCCTGAGCAAAGACCCCAACGAGAAGCGCGATCACATGGTCCTGCTG
GAGTTCGTGACCGCCGCCGGGATCACTCTCGGCATGGACGAGCTGTACAAGTCCGGACTCAGATCTCGAG
ATGGATGCTGATTCTGCCTCCAGTTCTGAATCAGAGAGAAACATCACTATCATGGCTTCAGGGAACACAG
GTGGTGAAAAAGATGGCCTTCGGAATAGCACTGGACTTGGTTCCCAAAACAAGTTTGTAGTTGGTAGCAG
CAGCAATAATGTGGGCCATGGAAGTAGTACTGGGCCATGGGGTTTTTCCCATGGAGCCATAATAAGCACA
TGTCAGGTCTCTGTGGATGCTCCTGAAAGCAAATCTGAAAGTAGCAACAATAGAATGAATGCTTGGGGCA
CTGTAAGTTCTTCATCAAATGGAGGGTTAAATCCAAGCACTTTGAATTCAGCTAGCAACCATGGTGCCTG
GCCAGTATTAGAGAACAATGGACTTGCCCTAAAAGGGCCTGTAGGGAGTGGTAGTTCTGGCATTAATATT
CAGTGCAGTACTATAGGCCAGATGCCTAACAATCAGAGTATTAACTCTAAAGTGAGTGGTGGTTCTACCC
ATGGTACCTGGGGAAGCCTTCAGGAAACTTGTGAATCTGAAGTAAGTGGTACACAGAAGGTTTCATTCAG
TGGTCAACCTCAAAATATTACCACTGAAATGACTGGACCAAATAACACTACTAACTTTATGACCTCTAGT
TTACCAAACTCCGGTTCAGTGCAGAATAATGAGCTGCCTAGTAGTAACACAGGGGCCTGGCGTGTGAGCA
CAATGAATCATCCTCAGATGCAGGCTCCATCAGGTATGAATGGCACTTCCCTTTCTCACCTTAGCAATGG
AGAGTCAAAAAGTGGAGGCTCTTATGGTACTACATGGGGTGCCTATGGTTCTAATTACTCTGGAGACAAA
TGTTCAGGCCCTAATGGCCAAGCTAATGGTGACACTGTGAATGCAACTCTAATGCAGCCTGGCGTAAATG
GTCCTATGGGCACTAACTTTCAAGTTAACACAAACAAAGGAGGTGGTGTGTGGGAATCTGGTGCAGCAAA
CTCCCAGAGTACATCATGGGGAAGTGGAAATGGCGCAAATTCTGGAGGAAGTCGAAGAGGATGGGGAACC
CCTGCACAAAACACTGGCACTAATTTACCCAGCGTTGAGTGGAACAAACTGCCTAGCAATCAGCATTCCA
ATGATAGTGCAAATGGCAATGGTAAGACGTTTACAAATGGATGGAAATCTACTGAGGAAGAGGATCAGGG
TTCTGCCACATCTCAGACAAATGAGCAAAGCAGTGTGTGGGCCAAAACAGGAGGTACAGTGGAGAGCGAT
GGTAGTACAGAAAGCACTGGACGCCTTGAGGAAAAAGGAACTGGGGAAAGTCAGAGTAGAGACAGAAGAA
AAATTGATCAGCACACATTACTCCAAAGCATTGTAAACAGAACTGACTTAGATCCACGTGTCCTGTCCAA
CTCTGGTTGGGGACAGACTCCTATTAAGCAGAATACTGCCTGGGATACAGAAACATCACCTAGAGGGGAA
CGAAAGACTGACAATGGGACAGAGGCCTGGGGAAGCTCTGCAACACAGACTTTTAACTCAGGGGCATGTA
TAGATAAGACTAGCCCTAATGGTAATGATACCTCATCTGTATCAGGGTGGGGCGATCCCAAACCTGCTCT
GAGGTGGGGAGATTCCAAAGGCTCAAACTGCCAGGGGGGGTGGGAAGATGATTCTGCTGCTACAGGAATG
GTCAAGAGCAATCAGTGGGGGAATTGCAAAGAGGAGAAGGCTGCATGGAATGACTCGCAAAAGAATAAAC
AGGGATGGGGTGATGGACAAAAATCAAGCCAAGGGTGGTCTGTTTCTGCCAGTGATAACTGGGGAGAAAC
TTCAAGGAATAACCATTGGGGTGAGGCCAATAAGAAATCCAGCTCAGGAGGTAGTGACAGTGACAGGTCC
GTTTCCGGTTGGAACGAACTTGGTAAAACTAGTTCTTTCACTTGGGGAAACAACATAAATCCAAATAATT
CATCAGGATGGGATGAATCTTCTAAACCTACTCCTTCCCAGGGATGGGGAGACCCTCCAAAGTCTAATCA
GTCTCTAGGTTGGGGAGATTCGTCAAAGCCAGTCAGCTCTCCAGACTGGAACAAGCAACAAGACATTGTT
GGATCTTGGGGAATCCCACCAGCTACAGGCAAACCTCCTGGTACAGGCTGGCTGGGGGGACCTATACCAG
CCCCAGCAAAAGAAGAAGAACCCACAGGCTGGGAGGAACCATCCCCAGAATCTATACGTCGCAAAATGGA
GATTGATGATGGAACTTCAGCTTGGGGAGATCCAAGCAAATACAACTACAAAAATGTGAACATGTGGAAC
AAAAACGTCCCAAATGGCAACAGCCGTTCAGACCAGCAAGCACAGGTACATCAGCTGCTAACGCCTGCAA
GTGCCATCTCAAACAAAGAGGCAAGCAGTGGCTCTGGCTGGGGTGAGCCCTGGGGGGAGCCTTCTACTCC
AGCCACAACTGTGGATAATGGTACTTCAGCATGGGGTAAGCCCATAGACAGTGGTCCCAGCTGGGGGGAA
CCCATTGCTGCGGCATCCAGCACATCCACGTGGGGCTCCAGCTCTGTTGGTCCACAAGCATTAAGCAAAT
CTGGGCCAAAATCTATGCAAGATGGCTGGTGTGGTGATGATATGCCATTGCCTGGAAATCGCCCCACTGG
CTGGGAAGAGGAAGAGGATGTGGAGATTGGAATGTGGAATAGTAATTCATCTCAAGAGCTTAACTCATCT
TTAAATTGGCCACCATATACAAAGAAAATGTCATCGAAGGGTCTGAGTGGCAAAAAAAGGAGAAGGGAAA
GGGGAATGATGAAAGGTGGAAACAAACAAGAAGAAGCGTGGATAAATCCATTTGTTAAACAGTTTTCAAA
CATCAGTTTTTCGAGAGACTCACCAGAGGAAAATGTACAAAGCAATAAGATGGACCTTTCTGGAGGAATG
TTACAAGACAAACGAATGGAGATAGATAAACATAGCCTAAATATTGGTGATTACAATCGAACGGTCGGGA
AAGGCCCTGGTTCTCGGCCTCAGATTTCCAAAGAGTCTTCCATGGAGCGCAATCCTTATTTTGATAAGGA
TGGCATTGTAGCAGATGAATCCCAAAACATGCAGTTTATGTCCAGTCAAAGCATGAAGCTTCCCCCTTCA
AATAGTGCACTACCTAACCAGGCCCTTGGCTCCATAGCAGGGCTGGGTATGCAAAACTTGAATTCTGTTA
GACAGAATGGCAATCCCAGTATGTTTGGTGTTGGAAACACAGCAGCACAACCCCGGGGCATGCAGCAGCC
TCCAGCACAACCTCTTAGTTCATCTCAGCCTAATCTCCGTGCTCAAGTGCCTCCTCCATTACTCTCCCCT
CAGGTTCCAGTTTCATTGCTGAAGTATGCACCAAACAACGGTGGCCTGAATCCACTCTTTGGCCCTCAAC
AGGTAGCCATGCTGAACCAGCTATCCCAGCTAAACCAGCTTTCTCAGATCTCCCAGTTACAGCGATTGTT
AGCGCAGCAGCAAAGGGCGCAGAGTCAGAGAAGCGTGCCTTCTGGGAACCGGCCGCAGCAAGACCAGCAG
GGTCGACCTCTTAGTGTGCAGCAGCAAATGATGCAACAATCTCGTCAACTTGATTAACTGCAGTCGACGG
TACCGCGGGCCCGGGATCCACCGGATCTAGATAACTGATCATAATCAGCCATACCACATTTGTAGAGGTT
TTACTTGCTTTAAAAAACCTCCCACACCTCCCCCTGAACCTGAAACATAAAATGAATGCAATTGTTGTTG
TTAACTTGTTTATTGCAGCTTATAATGGTTACAAATAAAGCAATAGCATCACAAATTTCACAAATAAAGC
ATTTTTTTCACTGCATTCTAGTTGTGGTTTGTCCAAACTCATCAATGTATCTTAACGCGTAAATTGTAAG
CGTTAATATTTTGTTAAAATTCGCGTTAAATTTTTGTTAAATCAGCTCATTTTTTAACCAATAGGCCGAA
ATCGGCAAAATCCCTTATAAATCAAAAGAATAGACCGAGATAGGGT
[37 nt withheld, positions 5437-5473]
AAAGAACGTGGACTCCAACGTCAAAGG
[49 nt withheld, positions 5501-5549]
T
[91 nt withheld, positions 5551-5641]
G
[124 nt withheld, positions 5643-5766]
CAGGTGGCACTTTTCGGGGAAATGTGCGCGGAACCCCTATTTGTTTATTTTTCTAAATACATTCAAATAT
GTATCCGCTCATGAGACAATAACCCTGATAAATGCTTCAATAATATTGAAAAAGGAAGAGTCCTGAGGCG
GAAAGAACCAGCTGTGGAATGTGTGTCAGTTAGGGTGTGGAAAGTCCCCAGGCTCCCCAGCAGGCAGAAG
TATGCAAAGCATGCATCTCAATTAGTCAGCAACCAGGTGTGGAAAGTCCCCAGGCTCCCCAGCAGGCAGA
AGTATGCAAAGCATGCATCTCAATTAGTCAGCAACCATAGTCCCGCCCCTAACTCCGCCCATCCCGCCCC
TAACTCCGCCCAGTTCCGCCCATTCTCCGCCCCATGGCTGACTAATTTTTTTTATTTATGCAGAGGCCGA
GGCCGCCTCGGCCTCTGAGCTATTCCAGAAGTAGTGAGGAGGCTTTTTTGGAGGCCTAGGCTTTTGCAAA
GATCGATCAAGAGACAGGATGAGGATCGTTTCGCATGATTGAACAAGATGGATTGCACGCAGGTTCTCCG
GCCGCTTGGGTGGAGAGGCTATTCGGCTATGACTGGGCACAACAGACAATCGGCTGCTCTGATGCCGCCG
TGTTCCGGCTGTCAGCGCAGGGGCGCCCGGTTCTTTTTGTCAAGACCGACCTGTCCGGTGCCCTGAATGA
ACTGCAAGACGAGGCAGCGCGGCTATCGTGGCTGGCCACGACGGGCGTTCCTTGCGCAGCTGTGCTCGAC
GTTGTCACTGAAGCGGGAAGGGACTGGCTGCTATTGGGCGAAGTGCCGGGGCAGGATCTCCTGTCATCTC
ACCTTGCTCCTGCCGAGAAAGTATCCATCATGGCTGATGCAATGCGGCGGCTGCATACGCTTGATCCGGC
TACCTGCCCATTCGACCACCAAGCGAAACATCGCATCGAGCGAGCACGTACTCGGATGGAAGCCGGTCTT
GTCGATCAGGATGATCTGGACGAAGAGCATCAGGGGCTCGCGCCAGCCGAACTGTTCGCCAGGCTCAAGG
CGAGCATGCCCGACGGCGAGGATCTCGTCGTGACCCATGGCGATGCCTGCTTGCCGAATATCATGGTGGA
AAATGGCCGCTTTTCTGGATTCATCGACTGTGGCCGGCTGGGTGTGGCGGACCGCTATCAGGACATAGCG
TTGGCTACCCGTGATATTGCTGAAGAGCTTGGCGGCGAATGGGCTGACCGCTTCCTCGTGCTTTACGGTA
TCGCCGCTCCCGATTCGCAGCGCATCGCCTTCTATCGCCTTCTTGACGAGTTCTTCTGAGCGGGACTCTG
GGGTTCGAAATGACCGACCAAGCGACGCCCAACCTGCCATCACGAGATTTCGATTCCACCGCCGCCTTCT
ATGAAAGGTTGGGCTTCGGAATCGTTTTCCGGGACGCCGGCTGGATGATCCTCCAGCGCGGGGATCTCAT
GCTGGAGTTCTTCGCCCACCCTAGGGGGAGGCTAACTGAAACACGGAAGGAGACAATACCGGAAGGAACC
CGCGCTATGACGGCAATAAAAAGACAGAATAAAACGCACGGTGTTGGGTCGTTTGTTCATAAACGCGGGG
TTCGGTCCCAGGGCTGGCACTCTGTCGATACCCCACCGAGACCCCATTGGGGCCAATACGCCCGCGTTTC
TTCCTTTTCCCCACCCCACCCCCCAAGTTCGGGTGAAGGCCCAGGGCTCGCAGCCAACGTCGGGGCGGCA
GGCCCTGCCATAGCCTCAGGTTACTCATATATACTTTAGATTGATTTAAAACTTCATTTTTAATTTAAAA
GGATCTAGGTGAAGATCCTTTTTGATAATCTCATGACCAAAATCCCTTAACGTGAGTTTTCGTTCCACTG
AGCGTCAGACCCCGTAGAAAAGATCAAAGGATCTTCTTGAGATCCTTTTTTTCTGCGCGTAATCTGCTGC
TTGCAAACAAAAAAACCACCGCTACCAGCGGTGGTTTGTTTGCCGGATCAAGAGCTACCAACTCTTTTTC
CGAAGGTAACTGGCTTCAGCAGAGCGCAGATACCAAATACTGTCCTTCTAGTGTAGCCGTAGTTAGGCCA
CCACTTCAAGAACTCTGTAGCACCGCCTACATACCTCGCTCTGCTAATCCTGTTACCAGTGGCTGCTGCC
AGTGGCGATAAGTCGTGTCTTACCGGGTTGGACTCAAGACGATAGTTACCGGATAAGGCGCAGCGGTCGG
GCTGAACGGGGGGTTCGTGCACACAGCCCAGCTTGGAGCGAACGACCTACACCGAACTGAGATACCTACA
GCGTGAGCTATGAGAAAGCGCCACGCTTCCCGAAGGGAGAAAGGCGGACAGGTATCCGGTAAGCGGCAGG
GTCGGAACAGGAGAGCGCACGAGGGAGCTTCCAGGGGGAAACGCCTGGTATCTTTATAGTCCTGTCGGGT
TTCGCCACCTCTGACTTGAGCGTCGATTTTTGTGATGCTCGTCAGGGGGGCGGAGCCTATGGAAAAACGC
CAGCAACGCGGCCTTTTTACGGTTCCTGGCCTTTTGCTGGCCTTTTGCTCACATGTTCTTTCCTGCGTTA
TCCCCTGATTCTGTGGATAACCGTATTACCGCCATGCAT
